>Addgene plasmid #142130 | TFORF2715 | addgene full sequence | sequence record 454934 | Addgene NGS Result
TTAATGTAGTCTTATGCAATACTCTTGTAGTCTTGCAACATGGTAACGATGAGTTAGCAACATGCCTTAC
AAGGAGAGAAAAAGCACCGTGCATGCCGATTGGTGGAAGTAAGGTGGTACGATCGTGCCTTATTAGGAAG
GCAACAGACGGGTCTGACATGGATTGGACGAACCACTGAATTGCCGCATTGCAGAGATATTGTATTTAAG
TGCCTAGCTCGATACATAAACGGGTCTCTCTGGTTAGACCAGATCTGAGCCTGGGAGCTCTCTGGCTAAC
TAGGGAACCCACTGCTTAAGCCTCAATAAAGCTTGCCTTGAGTGCTTCAAGTAGTGTGTGCCCGTCTGTT
GTGTGACTCTGGTAACTAGAGATCCCTCAGACCCTTTTAGTCAGTGTGGAAAATCTCTAGCAGTGGCGCC
CGAACAGGGACTTGAAAGCGAAAGGGAAACCAGAGGAGCTCTCTCGACGCAGGACTCGGCTTGCTGAAGC
GCGCACGGCAAGAGGCGAGGGGCGGCGACTGGTGAGTACGCCAAAAATTTTGACTAGCGGAGGCTAGAAG
GAGAGAGATGGGTGCGAGAGCGTCAGTATTAAGCGGGGGAGAATTAGATCGCGATGGGAAAAAATTCGGT
TAAGGCCAGGGGGAAAGAAAAAATATAAATTAAAACATATAGTATGGGCAAGCAGGGAGCTAGAACGATT
CGCAGTTAATCCTGGCCTGTTAGAAACATCAGAAGGCTGTAGACAAATACTGGGACAGCTACAACCATCC
CTTCAGACAGGATCAGAAGAACTTAGATCATTATATAATACAGTAGCAACCCTCTATTGTGTGCATCAAA
GGATAGAGATAAAAGACACCAAGGAAGCTTTAGACAAGATAGAGGAAGAGCAAAACAAAAGTAAGACCAC
CGCACAGCAAGCGGCCGCTGATCTTCAGACCTGGAGGAGGAGATATGAGGGACAATTGGAGAAGTGAATT
ATATAAATATAAAGTAGTAAAAATTGAACCATTAGGAGTAGCACCCACCAAGGCAAAGAGAAGAGTGGTG
CAGAGAGAAAAAAGAGCAGTGGGAATAGGAGCTTTGTTCCTTGGGTTCTTGGGAGCAGCAGGAAGCACTA
TGGGCGCAGCGTCAATGACGCTGACGGTACAGGCCAGACAATTATTGTCTGGTATAGTGCAGCAGCAGAA
CAATTTGCTGAGGGCTATTGAGGCGCAACAGCATCTGTTGCAACTCACAGTCTGGGGCATCAAGCAGCTC
CAGGCAAGAATCCTGGCTGTGGAAAGATACCTAAAGGATCAACAGCTCCTGGGGATTTGGGGTTGCTCTG
GAAAACTCATTTGCACCACTGCTGTGCCTTGGAATGCTAGTTGGAGTAATAAATCTCTGGAACAGATTTG
GAATCACACGACCTGGATGGAGTGGGACAGAGAAATTAACAATTACACAAGCTTAATACACTCCTTAATT
GAAGAATCGCAAAACCAGCAAGAAAAGAATGAACAAGAATTATTGGAATTAGATAAATGGGCAAGTTTGT
GGAATTGGTTTAACATAACAAATTGGCTGTGGTATATAAAATTATTCATAATGATAGTAGGAGGCTTGGT
AGGTTTAAGAATAGTTTTTGCTGTACTTTCTATAGTGAATAGAGTTAGGCAGGGATATTCACCATTATCG
TTTCAGACCCACCTCCCAACCCCGAGGGGACCCATGCATTGCATCTCAATTAGTCAGCAACCAGGTGTGG
AAAGTCCCCAGGCTCCCCAGCAGGCAGAAGTATGCAAAGCATGCGTCTCAATTAGTCAGCAACCATAGTC
CCGCCCCTAACTCCGCCCATCCCGCCCCTAACTCCGCCCAGTTCCGCCCATTCTCCGCCCCATGGCTGAC
TAATTTTTTTTATTTATGCAGAGGCCGAGGCCGCCTCGGCCTCTGAGCTATTCCAGAAGTAGTGAGGAGG
CTTTTTTGGAGGCCTAGGCTTTTGCAAAAAGCTTTCTAGAGGTACCACCGGAGCTTACCATGACCGAGTA
CAAGCCCACGGTGCGCCTCGCCACCCGCGACGACGTCCCCAGGGCCGTACGCACCCTCGCCGCCGCGTTC
GCCGACTACCCCGCCACGCGCCACACCGTCGATCCGGACCGCCACATCGAGCGGGTCACCGAGCTGCAAG
AACTCTTCCTCACGCGCGTCGGGCTCGACATCGGCAAGGTGTGGGTCGCGGACGACGGCGCCGCCGTGGC
GGTCTGGACCACGCCGGAGAGCGTCGAAGCGGGGGCGGTGTTCGCCGAGATCGGCCCGCGCATGGCCGAG
TTGAGCGGTTCCCGGCTGGCCGCGCAGCAACAGATGGAAGGCCTCCTGGCGCCGCACCGGCCCAAGGAGC
CCGCGTGGTTCCTGGCCACCGTCGGCGTCTCGCCCGACCACCAGGGCAAGGGTCTGGGCAGCGCCGTCGT
GCTCCCCGGAGTGGAGGCGGCCGAGCGCGCCGGGGTGCCCGCCTTCCTGGAGACCTCCGCGCCCCGCAAC
CTCCCCTTCTACGAGCGGCTCGGCTTCACCGTCACCGCCGACGTCGAGGTGCCCGAAGGACCGCGCACCT
GGTGCATGACCCGCAAGCCCGGTGCCAGTTAACGAATTCTAGATCTTGAGACAAATGGCAGTATTCATCC
ACAATTTTAAAAGAAAAGGGGGGATTGGGGGGTACAGTGCAGGGGAAAGAATAGTAGACATAATAGCAAC
AGACATACAAACTAAAGAATTACAAAAACAAATTACAAAAATTCAAAATTTTCGGGTTTATTACAGGGAC
AGCAGAGATCCACTTTGGCGCCGGCTCGAGGCCTGCAGGTGCAAAGATGGATAAAGTTTTAAACAGAGAG
GAATCTTTGCAGCTAATGGACCTTCTAGGTCTTGAAAGGAGTGGGAATTGGCTCCGGTGCCCGTCAGTGG
GCAGAGCGCACATCGCCCACAGTCCCCGAGAAGTTGGGGGGAGGGGTCGGCAATTGAACCGGTGCCTAGA
GAAGGTGGCGCGGGGTAAACTGGGAAAGTGATGTCGTGTACTGGCTCCGCCTTTTTCCCGAGGGTGGGGG
AGAACCGTATATAAGTGCAGTAGTCGCCGTGAACGTTCTTTTTCGCAACGGGTTTGCCGCCAGAACACAG
GTAAGTGCCGTGTGTGGTTCCCGCGGGCCTGGCCTCTTTACGGGTTATGGCCCTTGCGTGCCTTGAATTA
CTTCCACCTGGCTGCAGTACGTGATTCTTGATCCCGAGCTTCGGGTTGGAAGTGGGTGGGAGAGTTCGAG
GCCTTGCGCTTAAGGAGCCCCTTCGCCTCGTGCTTGAGTTGAGGCCTGGCCTGGGCGCTGGGGCCGCCGC
GTGCGAATCTGGTGGCACCTTCGCGCCTGTCTCGCTGCTTTCGATAAGTCTCTAGCCATTTAAAATTTTT
GATGACCTGCTGCGACGCTTTTTTTCTGGCAAGATAGTCTTGTAAATGCGGGCCAAGATCTGCACACTGG
TATTTCGGTTTTTGGGGCCGCGGGCGGCGACGGGGCCCGTGCGTCCCAGCGCACATGTTCGGCGAGGCGG
GGCCTGCGAGCGCGGCCACCGAGAATCGGACGGGGGTAGTCTCAAGCTGGCCGGCCTGCTCTGGTGCCTG
GCCTCGCGCCGCCGTGTATCGCCCCGCCCTGGGCGGCAAGGCTGGCCCGGTCGGCACCAGTTGCGTGAGC
GGAAAGATGGCCGCTTCCCGGCCCTGCTGCAGGGAGCTCAAAATGGAGGACGCGGCGCTCGGGAGAGCGG
GCGGGTGAGTCACCCACACAAAGGAAAAGGGCCTTTCCGTCCTCAGCCGTCGCTTCATGTGACTCCACGG
AGTACCGGGCGCCGTCCAGGCACCTCGATTAGTTCTCGAGCTTTTGGAGTACGTCGTCTTTAGGTTGGGG
GGAGGGGTTTTATGCGATGGAGTTTCCCCACACTGAGTGGGTGGAGACTGAAGTTAGGCCAGCTTGGCAC
TTGATGTAATTCTCCTTGGAATTTGCCCTTTTTGAGTTTGGATCTTGGTTCATTCTCAAGCCTCAGACAG
TGGTTCAAAGTTTTTTTCTTCCATTTCAGGTGTCGTGAGGCTAGCACCGCCACCATGCCTTCTCAGAATG
CTGTTTTTTCTCAGGAGGGGAACATGGAGGAGGAAGAAATGAATGATGGCTCACAGATGGTGAGATCTCA
GGAATCACTGACGTTTCAGGATGTGGCCGTGGACTTCACCAGAGAGGAGTGGGACCAGCTGTACCCTGCC
CAAAAGAACCTCTATCGAGACGTGATGCTGGAGAACTACAGGAATCTAGTTGCACTGGGGTATCAGCTTT
GTAAGCCAGAGGTAATCGCGCAGTTGGAGCTAGAGGAAGAATGGGTGATAGAAAGAGACAGCCTGCTGGA
TACTCATCCAGATGGAGAAAACAGACCCGAAATCAAAAAGTCAACCACAAGCCAGAATATTTCTGATGAA
AATCAAACCCATGAGATGATAATGGAGAGACTCGCAGGAGACAGCTTCTGGTACTCCATCCTAGGAGGAC
TCTGGGATTTTGATTACCATCCAGAGTTTAACCAAGAAAACCACAAGAGATATTTAGGACAAGTAACTTT
GACCCACAAAAAGATCACACAGGAGAGAAGCCTTGAGTGTAATAAATTTGCAGAAAACTGTAATCTGAAC
TCAAACCTTATGCAGCAGAGAATTCCTTCCATTAAAATACCCCTGAATTCTGACACACAGGGAAACAGCA
TCAAACATAATTCAGACTTGATTTACTATCAGGGAAATTATGTAAGAGAGACTCCCTATGAATATAGTGA
GTGTGGAAAAATCTTCAATCAACATATTCTTCTTACTGATCATATTCATACTGCAGAGAAACCCAGTGAG
TGTGGGAAGGCCTTCAGCCACACCTCATCTCTTAGCCAGCCTCAGATGTTGCTTACAGGAGAGAAGCCCT
ATAAGTGTGATGAATGTGGAAAAAGATTCAGCCAGAGGATACATCTCATTCAACATCAGAGAATTCACAC
AGGAGAAAAGCCTTTTATATGCAATGGATGTGGGAAAGCCTTCCGTCAGCATTCATCCTTTACTCAACAT
CTGAGGATTCATACTGGAGAAAAGCCCTATAAATGTAATCAATGTGGTAAAGCTTTTAGCCGCATCACAT
CCCTTACTGAACATCATAGACTTCATACCGGAGAGAAACCTTACGAATGTGGTTTCTGTGGCAAAGCCTT
CAGTCAGAGGACACATCTGAATCAACATGAAAGAACTCATACAGGAGAGAAACCCTATAAATGTAATGAA
TGCGGGAAAGCCTTTAGCCAGAGTGCACACCTTAATCAACACAGGAAAATCCATACTCGGGAGAAATTAT
GTGAATATAAATGTGAGCAAACTGTTCGCCACAGTCCTTCATTTAGCAGCACATAGTAATGAACTAGTCC
GTAACTTGAAAGTATTTCGATTTCTTGGCTTTATATATCTTGTGGAAAGGACGAGCTCGGTCGGCTGTCC
TCTTAACTACGCGTTAAGTCGACAATCAACCTCTGGATTACAAAATTTGTGAAAGATTGACTGGTATTCT
TAACTATGTTGCTCCTTTTACGCTATGTGGATACGCTGCTTTAATGCCTTTGTATCATGCTATTGCTTCC
CGTATGGCTTTCATTTTCTCCTCCTTGTATAAATCCTGGTTGCTGTCTCTTTATGAGGAGTTGTGGCCCG
TTGTCAGGCAACGTGGCGTGGTGTGCACTGTGTTTGCTGACGCAACCCCCACTGGTTGGGGCATTGCCAC
CACCTGTCAGCTCCTTTCCGGGACTTTCGCTTTCCCCCTCCCTATTGCCACGGCGGAACTCATCGCCGCC
TGCCTTGCCCGCTGCTGGACAGGGGCTCGGCTGTTGGGCACTGACAATTCCGTGGTGTTGTCGGGGAAAT
CATCGTCCTTTCCTTGGCTGCTCGCCTGTGTTGCCACCTGGATTCTGCGCGGGACGTCCTTCTGCTACGT
CCCTTCGGCCCTCAATCCAGCGGACCTTCCTTCCCGCGGCCTGCTGCCGGCTCTGCGGCCTCTTCCGCGT
CTTCGCCTTCGCCCTCAGACGAGTCGGATCTCCCTTTGGGCCGCCTCCCCGCGTCGACTTTAAGACCAAT
GACTTACAAGGCAGCTGTAGATCTTAGCCACTTTTTAAAAGAAAAGGGGGGACTGGAAGGGCTAATTCAC
TCCCAACGAAGACAAGATCTGCTTTTTGCTTGTACTGGGTCTCTCTGGTTAGACCAGATCTGAGCCTGGG
AGCTCTCTGGCTAACTAGGGAACCCACTGCTTAAGCCTCAATAAAGCTTGCCTTGAGTGCTTCAAGTAGT
GTGTGCCCGTCTGTTGTGTGACTCTGGTAACTAGAGATCCCTCAGACCCTTTTAGTCAGTGTGGAAAATC
TCTAGCAGTACGTATAGTAGTTCATGTCATCTTATTATTCAGTATTTATAACTTGCAAAGAAATGAATAT
CAGAGAGTGAGAGGAACTTGTTTATTGCAGCTTATAATGGTTACAAATAAAGCAATAGCATCACAAATTT
CACAAATAAAGCATTTTTTTCACTGCATTCTAGTTGTGGTTTGTCCAAACTCATCAATGTATCTTATCAT
GTCTGGCTCTAGCTATCCCGCCCCTAACTCCGCCCATCCCGCCCCTAACTCCGCCCAGTTCCGCCCATTC
TCCGCCCCATGGCTGACTAATTTTTTTTATTTATGCAGAGGCCGAGGCCGCCTCGGCCTCTGAGCTATTC
CAGAAGTAGTGAGGAGGCTTTTTTGGAGGCCTAGGGACGTACCCAATTCGCCCTATAGTGAGTCGTATTA
CGCGCGCTCACTGGCCGTCGTTTTACAACGTCGTGACTGGGAAAACCCTGGCGTTACCCAACTTAATCGC
CTTGCAGCACATCCCCCTTTCGCCAGCTGGCGTAATAGCGAAGAGGCCCGCACCGATCGCCCTTCCCAAC
AGTTGCGCAGCCTGAATGGCGAATGGG
[124 nt withheld, positions 7028-7151]
C
[91 nt withheld, positions 7153-7243]
A
[49 nt withheld, positions 7245-7293]
CCTTTGACGTTGGAGTCCACGTTCTTT
[37 nt withheld, positions 7321-7357]
ACCCTATCTCGGTCTATTCTTTTGATTTATAAGGGATTTTGCCGATTTCGGCCTATTGGTTAAAAAATGA
GCTGATTTAACAAAAATTTAACGCGAATTTTAACAAAATATTAACGCTTACAATTTAGGTGGCACTTTTC
GGGGAAATGTGCGCGGAACCCCTATTTGTTTATTTTTCTAAATACATTCAAATATGTATCCGCTCATGAG
ACAATAACCCTGATAAATGCTTCAATAATATTGAAAAAGGAAGAGTATGAGTATTCAACATTTCCGTGTC
GCCCTTATTCCCTTTTTTGCGGCATTTTGCCTTCCTGTTTTTGCTCACCCAGAAACGCTGGTGAAAGTAA
AAGATGCTGAAGATCAGTTGGGTGCACGAGTGGGTTACATCGAACTGGATCTCAACAGCGGTAAGATCCT
TGAGAGTTTTCGCCCCGAAGAACGTTTTCCAATGATGAGCACTTTTAAAGTTCTGCTATGTGGCGCGGTA
TTATCCCGTATTGACGCCGGGCAAGAGCAACTCGGTCGCCGCATACACTATTCTCAGAATGACTTGGTTG
AGTACTCACCAGTCACAGAAAAGCATCTTACGGATGGCATGACAGTAAGAGAATTATGCAGTGCTGCCAT
AACCATGAGTGATAACACTGCGGCCAACTTACTTCTGACAACGATCGGAGGACCGAAGGAGCTAACCGCT
TTTTTGCACAACATGGGGGATCATGTAACTCGCCTTGATCGTTGGGAACCGGAGCTGAATGAAGCCATAC
CAAACGACGAGCGTGACACCACGATGCCTGTAGCAATGGCAACAACGTTGCGCAAACTATTAACTGGCGA
ACTACTTACTCTAGCTTCCCGGCAACAATTAATAGACTGGATGGAGGCGGATAAAGTTGCAGGACCACTT
CTGCGCTCGGCCCTTCCGGCTGGCTGGTTTATTGCTGATAAATCTGGAGCCGGTGAGCGTGGGTCTCGCG
GTATCATTGCAGCACTGGGGCCAGATGGTAAGCCCTCCCGTATCGTAGTTATCTACACGACGGGGAGTCA
GGCAACTATGGATGAACGAAATAGACAGATCGCTGAGATAGGTGCCTCACTGATTAAGCATTGGTAACTG
TCAGACCAAGTTTACTCATATATACTTTAGATTGATTTAAAACTTCATTTTTAATTTAAAAGGATCTAGG
TGAAGATCCTTTTTGATAATCTCATGACCAAAATCCCTTAACGTGAGTTTTCGTTCCACTGAGCGTCAGA
CCCCGTAGAAAAGATCAAAGGATCTTCTTGAGATCCTTTTTTTCTGCGCGTAATCTGCTGCTTGCAAACA
AAAAAACCACCGCTACCAGCGGTGGTTTGTTTGCCGGATCAAGAGCTACCAACTCTTTTTCCGAAGGTAA
CTGGCTTCAGCAGAGCGCAGATACCAAATACTGTTCTTCTAGTGTAGCCGTAGTTAGGCCACCACTTCAA
GAACTCTGTAGCACCGCCTACATACCTCGCTCTGCTAATCCTGTTACCAGTGGCTGCTGCCAGTGGCGAT
AAGTCGTGTCTTACCGGGTTGGACTCAAGACGATAGTTACCGGATAAGGCGCAGCGGTCGGGCTGAACGG
GGGGTTCGTGCACACAGCCCAGCTTGGAGCGAACGACCTACACCGAACTGAGATACCTACAGCGTGAGCT
ATGAGAAAGCGCCACGCTTCCCGAAGGGAGAAAGGCGGACAGGTATCCGGTAAGCGGCAGGGTCGGAACA
GGAGAGCGCACGAGGGAGCTTCCAGGGGGAAACGCCTGGTATCTTTATAGTCCTGTCGGGTTTCGCCACC
TCTGACTTGAGCGTCGATTTTTGTGATGCTCGTCAGGGGGGCGGAGCCTATGGAAAAACGCCAGCAACGC
GGCCTTTTTACGGTTCCTGGCCTTTTGCTGGCCTTTTGCTCACATGTTCTTTCCTGCGTTATCCCCTGAT
TCTGTGGATAACCGTATTACCGCCTTTGAGTGAGCTGATACCGCTCGCCGCAGCCGAACGACCGAGCGCA
GCGAGTCAGTGAGCGAGGAAGCGGAAGAGCGCCCAATACGCAAACCGCCTCTCCCCGCGCGTTGGCCGAT
TCATTAATGCAGCTGGCACGACAGGTTTCCCGACTGGAAAGCGGGCAGTGAGCGCAACGCAATTAATGTG
AGTTAGCTCACTCATTAGGCACCCCAGGCTTTACACTTTATGCTTCCGGCTCGTATGTTGTGTGGAATTG
TGAGCGGATAACAATTTCACACAGGAAACAGCTATGACCATGATTACGCCAAGCGCGCAATTAACCCTCA
CTAAAGGGAACAAAAGCTGGAGCTGCAAGC
Features (pLannotate 1.2.2; 32 found; start..end, strand, type, name):
      5..231     +  promoter       RSV promoter: Rous sarcoma virus enhancer/promoter
    232..412     +  LTR            5' LTR (truncated): truncated 5' long terminal repeat (LTR) from HIV-1
    459..584     +  misc_feature   HIV-1 Ψ: packaging signal of human immunodeficiency virus type 1
    568..931     +  CDS            HIV-1 gag (fragment): gag protein from human immunodeficiency virus 1; gag
   1077..1310    +  misc_feature   RRE: The Rev response element (RRE) of HIV-1 allows for Rev-dependent mRNA export from the nucleus to the cytoplasm.
   1687..1713    +  CDS            Rev (fragment): human immunodeficiency virus 1 (HIV-1) Rev protein; rev; enhances nuclear export of unspliced and incompletely spliced viral mRNAs
   1720..1743    +  promoter       SV40 promoter (fragment): SV40 early promoter
   1744..1815    +  promoter       SV40 promoter (fragment): SV40 enhancer and early promoter
   1839..1974    +  rep_origin     SV40 ori: SV40 origin of replication
   2020..2616    +  CDS            PuroR (fragment): puromycin N-acetyltransferase; pac from Streptomyces; confers resistance to puromycin
   2665..2782    +  misc_feature   cPPT/CTS: central polypurine tract and central termination sequence of HIV-1
   2847..2913    +  CDS            small t antigen (fragment): SV40 (simian virus 40) small t antigen
   2920..4098    +  promoter       EF-1α promoter: strong constitutive promoter for human elongation factor EF-1α
   4154..4981    +  CDS            ZNF713 (fragment): ZN713_HUMAN - Experimental evidence at transcript level: Swiss-Prot protein existence level 2. May be involved in transcriptional regulation. From Homo sapiens (Human).
   5384..5443    +  CDS            ZNF713 (fragment): ZN713_HUMAN - Experimental evidence at transcript level: Swiss-Prot protein existence level 2. May be involved in transcriptional regulation. From Homo sapiens (Human).
   5459..5512    +  promoter       U6 promoter (fragment): RNA polymerase III promoter for human U6 snRNA
   5554..6142    +  misc_feature   WPRE: woodchuck hepatitis virus posttranscriptional regulatory element
   6193..6212    +  misc_feature   cPPT/CTS (fragment): central polypurine tract and central termination sequence of HIV-1
   6214..6447    +  LTR            3' LTR (ΔU3): self-inactivating 3' long terminal repeat (LTR) from HIV-1
   6525..6646    +  polyA_signal   SV40 poly(A) signal: SV40 polyadenylation signal
   6686..6821    +  rep_origin     SV40 ori: SV40 origin of replication
   6842..6860    -  promoter       T7 promoter: promoter for bacteriophage T7 RNA polymerase
   6868..7023    +  CDS            lacZα (fragment): LacZα fragment of β-galactosidase; lacZ fragment
   7028..7456    +  rep_origin     f1 ori (sequence partly withheld): f1 bacteriophage origin of replication; arrow indicates direction of (+) strand synthesis
   7509..7613    +  promoter       AmpR promoter: bla
   7614..8474    +  CDS            AmpR: β-lactamase; bla; confers resistance to ampicillin, carbenicillin, and related antibiotics
   8645..9233    +  rep_origin     ori: high-copy-number ColE1/pMB1/pBR322/pUC origin of replication
   9416..9508    +  CDS            lacI (fragment): lac repressor; lacI; The lac repressor binds to the lac operator to inhibit transcription in E. coli. This inhibition can be relieved by adding lactose or isopropyl-β-D-thiogalactopyranoside (IPTG).
   9521..9542    +  protein_bind   CAP binding site: CAP binding activates transcription in the presence of cAMP. E. coli catabolite activator protein
   9557..9587    +  promoter       lac promoter: promoter for the E. coli lac operon
   9595..9611    +  protein_bind   lac operator: The lac repressor binds to the lac operator to inhibit transcription in E. coli. This inhibition can be relieved by adding lactose or isopropyl-β-D-thiogalactopyranoside (IPTG). lac repressor encoded by lacI
   9656..9674    +  promoter       T3 promoter: promoter for bacteriophage T3 RNA polymerase
