[The description below was written by a language model from this plasmid's Addgene catalogue record and pLannotate feature annotations shown in this document.]
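Description:
TFORF2715 is a lentiviral mammalian expression plasmid built on the pLX_TRC317 backbone from the Broad Institute Genetic Perturbation Platform, carrying the human zinc-finger transcription factor ZNF713 as its open reading frame. It belongs to a barcoded transcription factor ORF collection in which each clone carries a unique 24-bp barcode, so that the identity of the overexpressed factor can be read out in pooled screens. The feature table does not annotate the barcode itself. In bacteria the plasmid is maintained through a high-copy ColE1/pUC-type origin and ampicillin resistance (AmpR), and an f1 origin is also present. The depositor notes a risk of plasmid recombination, a known problem with repeat-bearing lentiviral backbones.

The viral portion has a third-generation layout. An RSV promoter drives a truncated HIV-1 5' LTR, followed by the Ψ packaging signal with a gag fragment, the RRE for Rev-dependent nuclear export of the genomic RNA, a cPPT/CTS, and a self-inactivating ΔU3 3' LTR with a downstream SV40 polyadenylation signal. Two expression units lie between the LTRs. An SV40 early promoter/origin region drives puromycin N-acetyltransferase for selection of transduced cells. The strong constitutive EF-1α promoter drives the synthesized ZNF713 ORF, with a WPRE downstream to enhance transcript stability and expression. The annotation software matched ZNF713 as two separate fragments rather than one continuous CDS, which may reflect the specific isoform listed in the depositor comments, although the record does not explain it. Short hits such as the U6 promoter, small t antigen, lacZα and lacI fragments appear to be backbone remnants. The construct is intended for producing lentivirus to overexpress ZNF713 stably, for example in directed differentiation screens.
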