Addgene plasmid #142130: TFORF2715
Purpose: Lentiviral vector for overexpressing transcription factor ORFs with unique 24-bp barcodes. Barcodes facilitate identification of transcription factors in pooled screens.
Depositing lab: Feng Zhang. Depositing organization: Broad Institute. Publication: A transcription factor atlas of directed differentiation. Joung J, Ma S, Tay T, Geiger-Schuller KR, Kirchgatterer PC, Verdine VK, Guo B, Arias-Garcia MA, Allen WE, Singh A, Kuksenko O, Abudayyeh OO, Gootenberg JS, Fu Z, Macrae RK, Buenrostro JD, Regev A, Zhang F. Cell. 2023 Jan 5;186(1):209-229.e26. doi: 10.1016/j.cell.2022.11.026. PubMed 36608654.
Backbone
  Vector backbone: pLX_TRC317
  Backbone manufacturer: Broad Institute Genetic Perturbation Platform
  Backbone size w/o insert (bp): 8264
  Vector type: Mammalian Expression, Lentiviral
  Selectable markers: Puromycin
Growth in bacteria
  Bacterial resistance: Ampicillin, 100 μg/mL
  Growth temperature: 30°C
  Growth strain: NEB Stable
  Copy number: High Copy
Gene/Insert
  Gene/Insert name: ZNF713
  Species: H. sapiens (human)
  Insert size (bp): 1433
  Entrez Gene: ZNF713
  Promoter: EF1a
  Cloning method: Unknown
  Sequencing primers: 5′ GGGTGGAGACTGAAGTTAGGCCAG; 3′ CACATAGCGTAAAAGGAGCAACATAG
Terms and licenses: Academic/Nonprofit Terms; Industry Terms: Not Available to Industry
Depositor comments: NM_182633,ENST00000429591 . The transcription factor ORF portion of this plasmid was synthesized by Genewiz. Please test multiple small colonies in case of plasmid recombination. To make this collection available in a timely manner, a portion of this collection was not fully sequenced by Addgene. If an Addgene verified full plasmid sequence is not available, please contact us prior to placing an order to request the full sequence.
How to cite: TFORF2715 was a gift from Feng Zhang (Addgene plasmid # 142130 ; http://n2t.net/addgene:142130 ; RRID:Addgene_142130)
