>Addgene plasmid #142130 | TFORF2715 | depositor partial sequence | sequence record 278527 | Insert
ACCGCCACCATGCCTTCTCAGAATGCTGTTTTTTCTCAGGAGGGGAACATGGAGGAGGAAGAAATGAATG
ATGGCTCACAGATGGTGAGATCTCAGGAATCACTGACGTTTCAGGATGTGGCCGTGGACTTCACCAGAGA
GGAGTGGGACCAGCTGTACCCTGCCCAAAAGAACCTCTATCGAGACGTGATGCTGGAGAACTACAGGAAT
CTAGTTGCACTGGGGTATCAGCTTTGTAAGCCAGAGGTAATCGCGCAGTTGGAGCTAGAGGAAGAATGGG
TGATAGAAAGAGACAGCCTGCTGGATACTCATCCAGATGGAGAAAACAGACCCGAAATCAAAAAGTCAAC
CACAAGCCAGAATATTTCTGATGAAAATCAAACCCATGAGATGATAATGGAGAGACTCGCAGGAGACAGC
TTCTGGTACTCCATCCTAGGAGGACTCTGGGATTTTGATTACCATCCAGAGTTTAACCAAGAAAACCACA
AGAGATATTTAGGACAAGTAACTTTGACCCACAAAAAGATCACACAGGAGAGAAGCCTTGAGTGTAATAA
ATTTGCAGAAAACTGTAATCTGAACTCAAACCTTATGCAGCAGAGAATTCCTTCCATTAAAATACCCCTG
AATTCTGACACACAGGGAAACAGCATCAAACATAATTCAGACTTGATTTACTATCAGGGAAATTATGTAA
GAGAGACTCCCTATGAATATAGTGAGTGTGGAAAAATCTTCAATCAACATATTCTTCTTACTGATCATAT
TCATACTGCAGAGAAACCCAGTGAGTGTGGGAAGGCCTTCAGCCACACCTCATCTCTTAGCCAGCCTCAG
ATGTTGCTTACAGGAGAGAAGCCCTATAAGTGTGATGAATGTGGAAAAAGATTCAGCCAGAGGATACATC
TCATTCAACATCAGAGAATTCACACAGGAGAAAAGCCTTTTATATGCAATGGATGTGGGAAAGCCTTCCG
TCAGCATTCATCCTTTACTCAACATCTGAGGATTCATACTGGAGAAAAGCCCTATAAATGTAATCAATGT
GGTAAAGCTTTTAGCCGCATCACATCCCTTACTGAACATCATAGACTTCATACCGGAGAGAAACCTTACG
AATGTGGTTTCTGTGGCAAAGCCTTCAGTCAGAGGACACATCTGAATCAACATGAAAGAACTCATACAGG
AGAGAAACCCTATAAATGTAATGAATGCGGGAAAGCCTTTAGCCAGAGTGCACACCTTAATCAACACAGG
AAAATCCATACTCGGGAGAAATTATGTGAATATAAATGTGAGCAAACTGTTCGCCACAGTCCTTCATTTA
GCAGCACATAGTAATGAACTAGTCCGTAACTTGAAAGTATTTCGATTTCTTGGCTTTATATATCTTGTGG
AAAGGACGAGCTCGGTCGGCTGTCCTCTTAACT
