>Addgene plasmid #142130 | TFORF2715 | depositor partial sequence | sequence record 278528 | Barcode
GCTCGGTCGGCTGTCCTCTTAACT
